Addgene plasmid #83542: pILGFP84
Purpose: Used to evaluate the expression output of SSA1 promoter with yEGFP used as the reporter gene.
Depositing lab: Claudia Vickers. Depositing organization: University of Queensland. Publication: Controlling heterologous gene expression in yeast cell factories on different carbon substrates and across the diauxic shift: a comparison of yeast promoter activities. Peng B, Williams TC, Henry M, Nielsen LK, Vickers CE. Microb Cell Fact. 2015 Jun 26;14:91. doi: 10.1186/s12934-015-0278-5. PubMed 26112740.
Backbone
  Vector backbone: pUC19
  Vector type: Yeast Expression
  Selectable markers: URA3 ; kluyveromyces lactis in S. cerevisiae
Growth in bacteria
  Bacterial resistance: Ampicillin, 100 μg/mL
  Growth temperature: 37°C
  Growth strain: alpha-Select
  Growth instructions: alpha-Select from BIOLINE (Genotype: F- deoR endA1 recA1 relA1 gyrA96 hsdR17(rk-, mk+) supE44 thi-1 phoA Δ(lacZYA-argF)U169 Φ80lacZΔM15 λ-)
  Copy number: High Copy
Gene/Insert
  Gene/Insert name: SSA1 promoter-yEGFP
  Species: S. cerevisiae (budding yeast)
  Promoter: SSA1
  Cloning method: Restriction Enzyme; 5′ cloning site unknown (unknown if destroyed); 3′ cloning site unknown (unknown if destroyed)
  Sequencing primers: 5′ unknown; 3′ yGFP-R
Terms and licenses: Academic/Nonprofit Terms; Industry Terms: Not Available to Industry
How to cite: pILGFP84 was a gift from Claudia Vickers (Addgene plasmid # 83542 ; http://n2t.net/addgene:83542 ; RRID:Addgene_83542)
