[The description below was written by a language model from this plasmid's Addgene catalogue record.]
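Description:
pILGFP84 is a yeast expression reporter plasmid built on the pUC19 backbone. In Escherichia coli it is maintained as a high-copy plasmid under ampicillin selection, as expected for a pUC-type vector. For use in Saccharomyces cerevisiae it carries a URA3 marker derived from Kluyveromyces lactis, which allows selection by uracil prototrophy in ura3 host strains. A heterologous URA3 gene of this kind is commonly chosen to limit recombination with the native locus. The record lists no yeast replication origin or centromere and includes no feature table, so whether the plasmid replicates episomally or integrates into the genome is not stated.

The payload is a simple promoter–reporter fusion in which the S. cerevisiae SSA1 promoter drives yEGFP, a yeast-optimised enhanced green fluorescent protein. SSA1 encodes a cytosolic Hsp70-family chaperone, and here its promoter alone serves as the regulatory element under test, so cellular fluorescence reports promoter output. The terminator following yEGFP, the extent of the promoter fragment and the restriction sites used for cloning are not recorded.

The stated purpose is to evaluate the expression output of the SSA1 promoter. The associated study compared the activities of yeast promoters on different carbon substrates and across the diauxic shift, with the aim of informing control of heterologous gene expression in yeast cell factories. The plasmid therefore appears to be one of a set of comparable constructs that differ in the promoter placed upstream of the reporter. It is useful for benchmarking SSA1 promoter strength and its regulation pattern against other candidates in metabolic engineering work.
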