>Addgene plasmid #83542 | pILGFP84 | addgene partial sequence | sequence record 161713 | yGFP-R 5'-GCATCACCTTCACCTTCACC-3'
ATCACCATCTAATTCAACCAAAATTGGGACAACACCAGTGAATAATTCTTCACCTTTAGAGGATCCCATA
TTATCTGTTATTTACTTGAATTTTTGTTTCTTGTAATACTTGATTACTTTTCTTTTGATGTGCTTATCTT
ACAAATAGAGAAAATAAAACAACTTAAGTAAGAATTGGGAAACGAAACTACAACTCAATCCCTTCTCGAA
GATACATCAATCCACCCCTTATATAACCTTGAAGTCCTCGAAACGATCAGCTAATCTAAATGGCCCCCCT
TCTTTTTGGGTTCTTTCTCTCCCTTTTGCCGCCGATGGAACGTTCTGGAAAAAGAAGAATAATTTAATTA
CTTTCTCAACTAAAATCTGGAGAAAAAACGCAAATGACAGCTTCTAAACGTTCCGTGTGCTTTCTTTCTA
GAATGTTCTGGAAAGTTTACAACAATCCACAAGAACGAAAATGCCGTTGACAATGATGAAACCATCATCC
ACACACCGCGCACACGTGCTTTATTTCTTTTTCTGAATTTTTTTTTTCCGCCATTTTCAACCAAGGAAAT
TTTTTTTCTTAGGGCTCAGAACCTGCAGGTGAAGAAGCGCTTTAGAAATCAAAGCACAACGTAACAATTT
GTCGAGCAACCCTTAATATAACTTCGTATAATGTATGCTATACGAAGTTATTAGGTCTAGAGATCCCAAT
ACAACAGATCACGTGATCTTTTTGTAAGATGAAGTTGAAGTAGTGTTGCACCGTGCCAATGCAGGTGGCT
ATTAGATTAAATATGTGATTTGTTCTATTAAGTTTCCTGTATAATTAATGGGGAGCGCTGATTCTCTTTT
GGTACGCTTCCCATCCAGCATTTCTGTATCTTTCACCTTCAACCTTAGGATCTCTACCCTTGGCGAAAAG
TCCTCTGCCAACAATGATGATATCTGATCCACCACTTACAACTTCGTCGACGGTTCTGTACTGCTGACCC
AATGCATCG
