>Addgene plasmid #83542 | pILGFP84 | addgene partial sequence | sequence record 161714 | M13-Rev 5'-CAGGAAACAGCTATGACC-3'
CATGCATTTAAATCATTACGACCGAGATTCCCGGGTAATAACTGATATAATTAAATTGAAGCTCTAATTT
GTGAGTTTAGTATACATGCATTTACTTATAATACAGTTTTTTAGTTTTGCTGGCCGCATCTTCTCAAATA
TGCTTCCCAGCCTGCTTTTCTGTAACGTTCACCCTCTACCTTAGCATCCCTTCCCTTTGCAAATAGTCCT
ACTAGTTTAAGATCTTTTGTACAATTCATCCATACCATGGGTAATACCAGCAGCAGTAACAAATTCTAAC
AAGACCATGTGGTCTCTCTTTTCGTTTGGATCTTTGGATAAGGCAGATTGAGTGGATAAGTAATGGTTGT
CTGGTAACAAGACTGGACCATCACCAATTGGAGTATTTTGTTGATAATGGTCAGCTAATTGAACAGAACC
ATCTTCAATGTTGTGTCTAATTTTGAAGTTAACTTTGATACCATTCTTTTGTTTGTCAGCCATGATGTAA
ACATTGTGAGAGTTATAGTTGTATTCCAATTTGTGACCTAAAATGTTACCATCTTCTTTAAAATCAATAC
CTTTTAATTCGATTCTATTAACTAAGGTATCACCTTCAAACTTGACTTCAGCTCTGGTCTTGTAGTTACC
GTCATCTTTGAAAAAAATAGTTCTTTCTTGAACATAACCTTCTGGCATGGCAGACTTGAAAAAGTCATGT
TGTTTCATATGATCTGGGTATCTCGCAAAACATTGAACACCATAACCGAAAGTAGTGACTAAGGTTGGCC
ATGGAACTGGCAATTTACCAGTAGTACAAATAAATTTTAAGGTCAATTTACCGTAAGTAGCATCACCTTC
ACCTTCACCGGAGACAGAAAATTTGTGACCATTAACATCACCATCTAATTCAACCAAAATTGGGACAACA
CCAGTGAATAATTCTTCACCTTTAGAGGATCCCATATTATCTGTTATTTACTTGAATTTTTGTTTCTTGT
AATACTTGATTACTTTTCTTTTGATGTGCTTATCTTACAAATAG
